Addgene plasmid #71821: pCR1003
Purpose: Express Streptococcus pyogenes dCas9 (D10A, H840A)
Depositing lab: Jacob Corn. Depositing organization: University of California, Berkeley. Publication: Enhancing homology-directed genome editing by catalytically active and inactive CRISPR-Cas9 using asymmetric donor DNA. Richardson CD, Ray GJ, DeWitt MA, Curie GL, Corn JE. Nat Biotechnol. 2016 Jan 20. doi: 10.1038/nbt.3481. PubMed 26789497.
Backbone
  Vector backbone: SPynCas9
  Vector type: CRISPR
Growth in bacteria
  Bacterial resistance: Ampicillin, 100 μg/mL
  Growth temperature: 37°C
  Growth strain: DH5alpha
  Copy number: Unknown
Gene/Insert
  Gene/Insert name: T7pr_10xHis-MBP-TEV-SPydCas9 (D10A, H840A)
Terms and licenses: Academic/Nonprofit Terms; Industry Terms: Not Available to Industry
How to cite: pCR1003 was a gift from Jacob Corn (Addgene plasmid # 71821 ; http://n2t.net/addgene:71821 ; RRID:Addgene_71821)
