[The description below was written by a language model from this plasmid's Addgene catalogue record and pLannotate feature annotations shown in this document.]
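Description:
pCR1003 is a 10,076 nt bacterial expression plasmid for producing recombinant, catalytically inactive Streptococcus pyogenes Cas9 (dCas9, carrying D10A in the RuvC domain and H840A in the HNH domain). It is catalogued as a CRISPR vector built on a backbone named SPynCas9. The annotated maintenance elements are pBR322-like: a ColE1/pMB1-type origin accompanied by the bom mobility region and the rop gene, which normally restrains copy number (the catalogue lists copy number as unknown). Selection is through β-lactamase under its own promoter, giving ampicillin resistance. Two fragments of the tetracycline efflux gene and the tet promoter flank the expression cassette. This suggests the cassette interrupts the original tetracycline marker, and only ampicillin is recorded as a selection.

The payload is a single T7-driven open reading frame. A T7 promoter and the phage T7 gene 10 ribosome binding site precede a 10xHis affinity tag, a signal-sequence-free (cytosolic) maltose binding protein, a TEV protease recognition site and then dCas9, with a T7 terminator downstream. The His tag supports metal-affinity purification, MBP aids solubility and yield, and TEV cleavage allows both to be removed to release dCas9. Transcription depends on T7 RNA polymerase, so expression requires a host that supplies it, whereas the listed DH5alpha strain serves for propagation. A short match annotated as a SET1 solubility tag fragment lies between dCas9 and the terminator; the record does not indicate whether it is part of the expressed protein.

The purified protein binds DNA under guide RNA direction without cutting it. The associated publication concerns homology-directed genome editing with active and inactive Cas9.
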