Features (pLannotate 1.2.2; 17 found; start..end, strand, type, name):
    104..208     +  promoter       AmpR promoter: bla
    209..1069    +  CDS            AmpR: β-lactamase; bla; confers resistance to ampicillin, carbenicillin, and related antibiotics
   1240..1828    +  rep_origin     ori: high-copy-number ColE1/pMB1/pBR322/pUC origin of replication
   2014..2156    -  misc_feature   bom: basis of mobility region from pBR322
   2258..2449    -  CDS            rop: Rop protein, which maintains plasmids at low copy number; rop
   2466..2846    +  CDS            YPB1_ECOLX: Protein predicted: Swiss-Prot protein existence level 4. From Escherichia coli.
   3088..3988    -  CDS            TcR (fragment): tetracycline efflux protein; tet; confers resistance to tetracycline
   4010..4028    +  promoter       T7 promoter: promoter for bacteriophage T7 RNA polymerase
   4117..4139    +  RBS            RBS: efficient ribosome binding site from bacteriophage T7 gene 10 (Olins and Rangwala, 1989)
   4159..4188    +  CDS            10xHis: 10xHis affinity tag
   4198..5298    +  CDS            MBP: maltose binding protein from E. coli; malE (mutated); This version of the gene does not encode a signal sequence, so MBP will remain in the cytosol.
   5353..5369    +  CDS            TEV site (fragment): tobacco etch virus (TEV) protease recognition and cleavage site
   5380..9484    +  CDS            dCas9 (fragment): catalytically dead mutant of the Cas9 endonuclease from the Streptococcus pyogenes Type II CRISPR/Cas system RNA-guided DNA-binding protein that lacks endonuclease activity due to the D10A mutation in the RuvC catalytic domain and the H840A mutation in the HNH catalytic domain
   9569..9618    +  CDS            SET1 (fragment): solubility-enhancement tag derived from T7 phage gene 10B
   9626..9673    +  terminator     T7 terminator: transcription terminator for bacteriophage T7 RNA polymerase
   9699..9991    -  CDS            TcR (fragment): tetracycline efflux protein; tet; confers resistance to tetracycline
  10039..10067   -  promoter       tet promoter: E. coli promoter for tetracycline efflux protein gene
>Addgene plasmid #71821 | pCR1003 | depositor full sequence | sequence record 131020 | Express Streptococcus pyogenes dCas9 (D10A, H840A)
TTCTTGAAGACGAAAGGGCCTCGTGATACGCCTATTTTTATAGGTTAATGTCATGATAATAATGGTTTCT
TAGACGTCAGGTGGCACTTTTCGGGGAAATGTGCGCGGAACCCCTATTTGTTTATTTTTCTAAATACATT
CAAATATGTATCCGCTCATGAGACAATAACCCTGATAAATGCTTCAATAACATTGAAAAAGGAAGAGTAT
GAGTATTCAACATTTCCGTGTCGCCCTTATTCCCTTTTTTGCGGCATTTTGCCTTCCTGTTTTTGCTCAC
CCAGAAACGCTGGTGAAAGTAAAAGATGCTGAAGATCAGTTGGGTGCACGAGTGGGTTACATCGAACTGG
ATCTCAACAGCGGTAAGATCCTTGAGAGTTTTCGCCCCGAAGAACGTTTTCCAATGATGAGCACTTTTAA
AGTTCTGCTATGTGGCGCGGTATTATCCCGTGTTGACGCCGGGCAAGAGCAACTCGGTCGCCGCATACAC
TATTCTCAGAATGACTTGGTTGAGTACTCACCAGTCACAGAAAAGCATCTTACGGATGGCATGACAGTAA
GAGAATTATGCAGTGCTGCCATAACCATGAGTGATAACACTGCGGCCAACTTACTTCTGACAACGATCGG
AGGACCGAAGGAGCTAACCGCTTTTTTGCACAACATGGGGGATCATGTAACTCGCCTTGATCGTTGGGAA
CCGGAGCTGAATGAAGCCATACCAAACGACGAGCGTGACACCACGATGCCTGCAGCAATGGCAACAACGT
TGCGCAAACTATTAACTGGCGAACTACTTACTCTAGCTTCCCGGCAACAATTAATAGACTGGATGGAGGC
GGATAAAGTTGCAGGACCACTTCTGCGCTCGGCCCTTCCGGCTGGCTGGTTTATTGCTGATAAATCTGGA
GCCGGTGAGCGTGGGTCTCGCGGTATCATTGCAGCACTGGGGCCAGATGGTAAGCCCTCCCGTATCGTAG
TTATCTACACGACGGGGAGTCAGGCAACTATGGATGAACGAAATAGACAGATCGCTGAGATAGGTGCCTC
ACTGATTAAGCATTGGTAACTGTCAGACCAAGTTTACTCATATATACTTTAGATTGATTTAAAACTTCAT
TTTTAATTTAAAAGGATCTAGGTGAAGATCCTTTTTGATAATCTCATGACCAAAATCCCTTAACGTGAGT
TTTCGTTCCACTGAGCGTCAGACCCCGTAGAAAAGATCAAAGGATCTTCTTGAGATCCTTTTTTTCTGCG
CGTAATCTGCTGCTTGCAAACAAAAAAACCACCGCTACCAGCGGTGGTTTGTTTGCCGGATCAAGAGCTA
CCAACTCTTTTTCCGAAGGTAACTGGCTTCAGCAGAGCGCAGATACCAAATACTGTCCTTCTAGTGTAGC
CGTAGTTAGGCCACCACTTCAAGAACTCTGTAGCACCGCCTACATACCTCGCTCTGCTAATCCTGTTACC
AGTGGCTGCTGCCAGTGGCGATAAGTCGTGTCTTACCGGGTTGGACTCAAGACGATAGTTACCGGATAAG
GCGCAGCGGTCGGGCTGAACGGGGGGTTCGTGCACACAGCCCAGCTTGGAGCGAACGACCTACACCGAAC
TGAGATACCTACAGCGTGAGCTATGAGAAAGCGCCACGCTTCCCGAAGGGAGAAAGGCGGACAGGTATCC
GGTAAGCGGCAGGGTCGGAACAGGAGAGCGCACGAGGGAGCTTCCAGGGGGAAACGCCTGGTATCTTTAT
AGTCCTGTCGGGTTTCGCCACCTCTGACTTGAGCGTCGATTTTTGTGATGCTCGTCAGGGGGGCGGAGCC
TATGGAAAAACGCCAGCAACGCGGCCTTTTTACGGTTCCTGGCCTTTTGCTGGCCTTTTGCTCACATGTT
CTTTCCTGCGTTATCCCCTGATTCTGTGGATAACCGTATTACCGCCTTTGAGTGAGCTGATACCGCTCGC
CGCAGCCGAACGACCGAGCGCAGCGAGTCAGTGAGCGAGGAAGCGGAAGAGCGCCTGATGCGGTATTTTC
TCCTTACGCATCTGTGCGGTATTTCACACCGCATATATGGTGCACTCTCAGTACAATCTGCTCTGATGCC
GCATAGTTAAGCCAGTATACACTCCGCTATCGCTACGTGACTGGGTCATGGCTGCGCCCCGACACCCGCC
AACACCCGCTGACGCGCCCTGACGGGCTTGTCTGCTCCCGGCATCCGCTTACAGACAAGCTGTGACCGTC
TCCGGGAGCTGCATGTGTCAGAGGTTTTCACCGTCATCACCGAAACGCGCGAGGCAGCTGCGGTAAAGCT
CATCAGCGTGGTCGTGAAGCGATTCACAGATGTCTGCCTGTTCATCCGCGTCCAGCTCGTTGAGTTTCTC
CAGAAGCGTTAATGTCTGGCTTCTGATAAAGCGGGCCATGTTAAGGGCGGTTTTTTCCTGTTTGGTCACT
GATGCCTCCGTGTAAGGGGGATTTCTGTTCATGGGGGTAATGATACCGATGAAACGAGAGAGGATGCTCA
CGATACGGGTTACTGATGATGAACATGCCCGGTTACTGGAACGTTGTGAGGGTAAACAACTGGCGGTATG
GATGCGGCGGGACCAGAGAAAAATCACTCAGGGTCAATGCCAGCGCTTCGTTAATACAGATGTAGGTGTT
CCACAGGGTAGCCAGCAGCATCCTGCGATGCAGATCCGGAACATAATGGTGCAGGGCGCTGACTTCCGCG
TTTCCAGACTTTACGAAACACGGAAACCGAAGACCATTCATGTTGTTGCTCAGGTCGCAGACGTTTTGCA
GCAGCAGTCGCTTCACGTTCGCTCGCGTATCGGTGATTCATTCTGCTAACCAGTAAGGCAACCCCGCCAG
CCTAGCCGGGTCCTCAACGACAGGAGCACGATCATGCGCACCCGTGGCCAGGACCCAACGCTGCCCGAGA
TGCGCCGCGTGCGGCTGCTGGAGATGGCGGACGCGATGGATATGTTCTGCCAAGGGTTGGTTTGCGCATT
CACAGTTCTCCGCAAGAATTGATTGGCTCCAATTCTTGGAGTGGTGAATCCGTTAGCGAGGTGCCGCCGG
CTTCCATTCAGGTCGAGGTGGCCCGGCTCCATGCACCGCGACGCAACGCGGGGAGGCAGACAAGGTATAG
GGCGGCGCCTACAATCCATGCCAACCCGTTCCATGTGCTCGCCGAGGCGGCATAAATCGCCGTGACGATC
AGCGGTCCAGTGATCGAAGTTAGGCTGGTAAGAGCCGCGAGCGATCCTTGAAGCTGTCCCTGATGGTCGT
CATCTACCTGCCTGGACAGCATGGCCTGCAACGCGGGCATCCCGATGCCGCCGGAAGCGAGAAGAATCAT
AATGGGGAAGGCCATCCAGCCTCGCGTCGCGAACGCCAGCAAGACGTAGCCCAGCGCGTCGGCCGCCATG
CCGGCGATAATGGCCTGCTTCTCGCCGAAACGTTTGGTGGCGGGACCAGTGACGAAGGCTTGAGCGAGGG
CGTGCAAGATTCCGAATACCGCAAGCGACAGGCCGATCATCGTCGCGCTCCAGCGAAAGCGGTCCTCGCC
GAAAATGACCCAGAGCGCTGCCGGCACCTGTCCTACGAGTTGCATGATAAAGAAGACAGTCATAAGTGCG
GCGACGATAGTCATGCCCCGCGCCCACCGGAAGGAGCTGACTGGGTTGAAGGCTCTCAAGGGCATCGGTC
GACGCTCTCCCTTATGCGACTCCTGCATTAGGAAGCAGCCCAGTAGTAGGTTGAGGCCGTTGAGCACCGC
CGCCGCAAGGAATGGTGCATGCAAGGAGATGGCGCCCAACAGTCCCCCGGCCACGGGGCCTGCCACCATA
CCCACGCCGAAACAAGCGCTCATGAGCCCGAAGTGGCGAGCCCGATCTTCCCCATCGGTGATGTCGGCGA
TATAGGCGCCAGCAACCGCACCTGTGGCGCCGGTGATGCCGGCCACGATGCGTCCGGCGTAGAGGATCGA
GATCTCGATCCCGCGAAATTAATACGACTCACTATAGGGAGACCACAACGGTTTCCCTCTAGTGCCGGCT
CCGGAGAGCTCTTTAATTAAGCGGCCGCCCTGCAGGACTCGAGTTCTAGAAATAATTTTGTTTAACTTTA
AGAAGGAGATATACATATGAAATCTTCTCACCATCACCATCACCATCACCATCACCATGGTTCTTCTATG
AAAATCGAAGAAGGTAAACTGGTAATCTGGATTAACGGCGATAAAGGCTATAACGGTCTCGCTGAAGTCG
GTAAGAAATTCGAGAAAGATACCGGAATTAAAGTCACCGTTGAGCATCCGGATAAACTGGAAGAGAAATT
CCCACAGGTTGCGGCAACTGGCGATGGCCCTGACATTATCTTCTGGGCACACGACCGCTTTGGTGGCTAC
GCTCAATCTGGCCTGTTGGCTGAAATCACCCCGGACAAAGCGTTCCAGGACAAGCTGTATCCGTTTACCT
GGGATGCCGTACGTTACAACGGCAAGCTGATTGCTTACCCGATCGCTGTTGAAGCGTTATCGCTGATTTA
TAACAAAGATCTGCTGCCGAACCCGCCAAAAACCTGGGAAGAGATCCCGGCGCTGGATAAAGAACTGAAA
GCGAAAGGTAAGAGCGCGCTGATGTTCAACCTGCAAGAACCGTACTTCACCTGGCCGCTGATTGCTGCTG
ACGGGGGTTATGCGTTCAAGTATGAAAACGGCAAGTACGACATTAAAGACGTGGGCGTGGATAACGCTGG
CGCGAAAGCGGGTCTGACCTTCCTGGTTGACCTGATTAAAAACAAACACATGAATGCAGACACCGATTAC
TCCATCGCAGAAGCTGCCTTTAATAAAGGCGAAACAGCGATGACCATCAACGGCCCGTGGGCATGGTCCA
ACATCGACACCAGCAAAGTGAATTATGGTGTAACGGTACTGCCGACCTTCAAGGGTCAACCATCCAAACC
GTTCGTTGGCGTGCTGAGCGCAGGTATTAACGCCGCCAGTCCGAACAAAGAGCTGGCAAAAGAGTTCCTC
GAAAACTATCTGCTGACTGATGAAGGTCTGGAAGCGGTTAATAAAGACAAACCGCTGGGTGCCGTAGCGC
TGAAGTCTTACGAGGAAGAGTTGGCGAAAGATCCACGTATTGCCGCCACTATGGAAAACGCCCAGAAAGG
TGAAATCATGCCGAACATCCCGCAGATGTCCGCTTTCTGGTATGCCGTGCGTACTGCGGTGATCAACGCC
GCCAGCGGTCGTCAGACTGTCGATGAAGCCCTGAAAGACGCGCAGACTAATTCGAGCTCGAACAACAACA
ACAATAACAATAACAACAACCTCGGGATCGAGGAAAACCTGTACTTCCAATCCAATGCAATGGATAAGAA
ATACTCAATAGGCTTAGCTATCGGCACAAATAGCGTCGGATGGGCGGTGATCACTGATGAATATAAGGTT
CCGTCTAAAAAGTTCAAGGTTCTGGGAAATACAGACCGCCACAGTATCAAAAAAAATCTTATAGGGGCTC
TTTTATTTGACAGTGGAGAGACAGCGGAAGCGACTCGTCTCAAACGGACAGCTCGTAGAAGGTATACACG
TCGGAAGAATCGTATTTGTTATCTACAGGAGATTTTTTCAAATGAGATGGCGAAAGTAGATGATAGTTTC
TTTCATCGACTTGAAGAGTCTTTTTTGGTGGAAGAAGACAAGAAGCATGAACGTCATCCTATTTTTGGAA
ATATAGTAGATGAAGTTGCTTATCATGAGAAATATCCAACTATCTATCATCTGCGAAAAAAATTGGTAGA
TTCTACTGATAAAGCGGATTTGCGCTTAATCTATTTGGCCTTAGCGCATATGATTAAGTTTCGTGGTCAT
TTTTTGATTGAGGGAGATTTAAATCCTGATAATAGTGATGTGGACAAACTATTTATCCAGTTGGTACAAA
CCTACAATCAATTATTTGAAGAAAACCCTATTAACGCAAGTGGAGTAGATGCTAAAGCGATTCTTTCTGC
ACGATTGAGTAAATCAAGACGATTAGAAAATCTCATTGCTCAGCTCCCCGGTGAGAAGAAAAATGGCTTA
TTTGGGAATCTCATTGCTTTGTCATTGGGTTTGACCCCTAATTTTAAATCAAATTTTGATTTGGCAGAAG
ATGCTAAATTACAGCTTTCAAAAGATACTTACGATGATGATTTAGATAATTTATTGGCGCAAATTGGAGA
TCAATATGCTGATTTGTTTTTGGCAGCTAAGAATTTATCAGATGCTATTTTACTTTCAGATATCCTAAGA
GTAAATACTGAAATAACTAAGGCTCCCCTATCAGCTTCAATGATTAAACGCTACGATGAACATCATCAAG
ACTTGACTCTTTTAAAAGCTTTAGTTCGACAACAACTTCCAGAAAAGTATAAAGAAATCTTTTTTGATCA
ATCAAAAAACGGATATGCAGGTTATATTGATGGGGGAGCTAGCCAAGAAGAATTTTATAAATTTATCAAA
CCAATTTTAGAAAAAATGGATGGTACTGAGGAATTATTGGTGAAACTAAATCGTGAAGATTTGCTGCGCA
AGCAACGGACCTTTGACAACGGCTCTATTCCCCATCAAATTCACTTGGGTGAGCTGCATGCTATTTTGAG
AAGACAAGAAGACTTTTATCCATTTTTAAAAGACAATCGTGAGAAGATTGAAAAAATCTTGACTTTTCGA
ATTCCTTATTATGTTGGTCCATTGGCGCGTGGCAATAGTCGTTTTGCATGGATGACTCGGAAGTCTGAAG
AAACAATTACCCCATGGAATTTTGAAGAAGTTGTCGATAAAGGTGCTTCAGCTCAATCATTTATTGAACG
CATGACAAACTTTGATAAAAATCTTCCAAATGAAAAAGTACTACCAAAACATAGTTTGCTTTATGAGTAT
TTTACGGTTTATAACGAATTGACAAAGGTCAAATATGTTACTGAAGGAATGCGAAAACCAGCATTTCTTT
CAGGTGAACAGAAGAAAGCCATTGTTGATTTACTCTTCAAAACAAATCGAAAAGTAACCGTTAAGCAATT
AAAAGAAGATTATTTCAAAAAAATAGAATGTTTTGATAGTGTTGAAATTTCAGGAGTTGAAGATAGATTT
AATGCTTCATTAGGTACCTACCATGATTTGCTAAAAATTATTAAAGATAAAGATTTTTTGGATAATGAAG
AAAATGAAGATATCTTAGAGGATATTGTTTTAACATTGACCTTATTTGAAGATAGGGAGATGATTGAGGA
AAGACTTAAAACATATGCTCACCTCTTTGATGATAAGGTGATGAAACAGCTTAAACGTCGCCGTTATACT
GGTTGGGGACGTTTGTCTCGAAAATTGATTAATGGTATTAGGGATAAGCAATCTGGCAAAACAATATTAG
ATTTTTTGAAATCAGATGGTTTTGCCAATCGCAATTTTATGCAGCTGATCCATGATGATAGTTTGACATT
TAAAGAAGACATTCAAAAAGCACAAGTGTCTGGACAAGGCGATAGTTTACATGAACATATTGCAAATTTA
GCTGGTAGCCCTGCTATTAAAAAAGGTATTTTACAGACTGTAAAAGTTGTTGATGAATTGGTCAAAGTAA
TGGGGCGGCATAAGCCAGAAAATATCGTTATTGAAATGGCACGTGAAAATCAGACAACTCAAAAGGGCCA
GAAAAATTCGCGAGAGCGTATGAAACGAATCGAAGAAGGTATCAAAGAATTAGGAAGTCAGATTCTTAAA
GAGCATCCTGTTGAAAATACTCAATTGCAAAATGAAAAGCTCTATCTCTATTATCTCCAAAATGGAAGAG
ACATGTATGTGGACCAAGAATTAGATATTAATCGTTTAAGTGATTATGATGTCGATGCCATTGTTCCACA
AAGTTTCCTTAAAGACGATTCAATAGACAATAAGGTCTTAACGCGTTCTGATAAAAATCGTGGTAAATCG
GATAACGTTCCAAGTGAAGAAGTAGTCAAAAAGATGAAAAACTATTGGAGACAACTTCTAAACGCCAAGT
TAATCACTCAACGTAAGTTTGATAATTTAACGAAAGCTGAACGTGGAGGTTTGAGTGAACTTGATAAAGC
TGGTTTTATCAAACGCCAATTGGTTGAAACTCGCCAAATCACTAAGCATGTGGCACAAATTTTGGATAGT
CGCATGAATACTAAATACGATGAAAATGATAAACTTATTCGAGAGGTTAAAGTGATTACCTTAAAATCTA
AATTAGTTTCTGACTTCCGAAAAGATTTCCAATTCTATAAAGTACGTGAGATTAACAATTACCATCATGC
CCATGATGCGTATCTAAATGCCGTCGTTGGAACTGCTTTGATTAAGAAATATCCAAAACTTGAATCGGAG
TTTGTCTATGGTGATTATAAAGTTTATGATGTTCGTAAAATGATTGCTAAGTCTGAGCAAGAAATAGGCA
AAGCAACCGCAAAATATTTCTTTTACTCTAATATCATGAACTTCTTCAAAACAGAAATTACACTTGCAAA
TGGAGAGATTCGCAAACGCCCTCTAATCGAAACTAATGGGGAAACTGGAGAAATTGTCTGGGATAAAGGG
CGAGATTTTGCCACAGTGCGCAAAGTATTGTCCATGCCCCAAGTCAATATTGTCAAGAAAACAGAAGTAC
AGACAGGCGGATTCTCCAAGGAGTCAATTTTACCAAAAAGAAATTCGGACAAGCTTATTGCTCGTAAAAA
AGACTGGGATCCAAAAAAATATGGTGGTTTTGATAGTCCAACGGTAGCTTATTCAGTCCTAGTGGTTGCT
AAGGTGGAAAAAGGGAAATCGAAGAAGTTAAAATCCGTTAAAGAGTTACTAGGGATCACAATTATGGAAA
GAAGTTCCTTTGAAAAAAATCCGATTGACTTTTTAGAAGCTAAAGGATATAAGGAAGTTAAAAAAGACTT
AATCATTAAACTACCTAAATATAGTCTTTTTGAGTTAGAAAACGGTCGTAAACGGATGCTGGCTAGTGCC
GGAGAATTACAAAAAGGAAATGAGCTGGCTCTGCCAAGCAAATATGTGAATTTTTTATATTTAGCTAGTC
ATTATGAAAAGTTGAAGGGTAGTCCAGAAGATAACGAACAAAAACAATTGTTTGTGGAGCAGCATAAGCA
TTATTTAGATGAGATTATTGAGCAAATCAGTGAATTTTCTAAGCGTGTTATTTTAGCAGATGCCAATTTA
GATAAAGTTCTTAGTGCATATAACAAACATAGAGACAAACCAATACGTGAACAAGCAGAAAATATTATTC
ATTTATTTACGTTGACGAATCTTGGAGCTCCCGCTGCTTTTAAATATTTTGATACAACAATTGATCGTAA
ACGATATACGTCTACAAAAGAAGTTTTAGATGCCACTCTTATCCATCAATCCATCACTGGTCTTTATGAA
ACACGCATTGATTTGAGTCAGCTAGGAGGTGACTAATAACATTGGAAGTGGATAACGGATCCGCGATCGC
GGCGCGCCACCTGGTGGCCGGCCGGTACCACGCGTGCGCGCTGATCCGGCTGCTAACAAAGCCCGAAAGG
AAGCTGAGTTGGCTGCTGCCACCGCTGAGCAATAACTAGCATAACCCCTTGGGGCCTCTAAACGGGTCTT
GAGGGGTTTTTTGCTGAAAGGAGGAACTATATCCGGATATCCACAGGACGGGTGTGGTCGCCATGATCGC
GTAGTCGATAGTGGCTCCAAGTAGCGAAGCGAGCAGGACTGGGCGGCGGCCAAAGCGGTCGGACAGTGCT
CCGAGAACGGGTGCGCATAGAAATTGCATCAACGCATATAGCGCTAGCAGCACGCCATAGTGACTGGCGA
TGCTGTCGGAATGGACGATATCCCGCAAGAGGCCCGGCAGTACCGGCATAACCAAGCCTATGCCTACAGC
ATCCAGGGTGACGGTGCCGAGGATGACGATGAGCGCATTGTTAGATTTCATACACGGTGCCTGACTGCGT
TAGCAATTTAACTGTGATAAACTACCGCATTAAAGCTTATCGATGATAAGCTGTCAAACATGAGAA
