>Addgene plasmid #71821 | pCR1003 | addgene partial sequence | sequence record 134067 | T7 5'-TAATACGACTCACTATAGGG-3'
ATTAAGCGGCCGCCCTGCAGGACTCGAGTTCTAGAAATAATTTTGTTTAACTTTAAGAAGGAGATATACA
TATGAAATCTTCTCACCATCACCATCACCATCACCATCACCATGGTTCTTCTATGAAAATCGAAGAAGGT
AAACTGGTAATCTGGATTAACGGCGATAAAGGCTATAACGGTCTCGCTGAAGTCGGTAAGAAATTCGAGA
AAGATACCGGAATTAAAGTCACCGTTGAGCATCCGGATAAACTGGAAGAGAAATTCCCACAGGTTGCGGC
AACTGGCGATGGCCCTGACATTATCTTCTGGGCACACGACCGCTTTGGTGGCTACGCTCAATCTGGCCTG
TTGGCTGAAATCACCCCGGACAAAGCGTTCCAGGACAAGCTGTATCCGTTTACCTGGGATGCCGTACGTT
ACAACGGCAAGCTGATTGCTTACCCGATCGCTGTTGAAGCGTTATCGCTGATTTATAACAAAGATCTGCT
GCCGAACCCGCCAAAAACCTGGGAAGAGATCCCGGCGCTGGATAAAGAACTGAAAGCGAAAGGTAAGAGC
GCGCTGATGTTCAACCTGCAAGAACCGTACTTCACCTGGCCGCTGATTGCTGCTGACGGGGGTTATGCGT
TCAAGTATGAAAACGGCAAGTACGACATTAAAGACGTGGGCGTGGATAACGCTGGCGCGAAAGCGGGTCT
GACCTTCCTGGTTGACCTGATTAAAAACAAACACATGAATGCAGACACCGATTACTCCATCGCAGAAGCT
GCCTTTAATAAAGGCGAAACAGCGATGACC
