>Addgene plasmid #71821 | pCR1003 | addgene partial sequence | sequence record 134069 | SpCas9N-R 5'-TACGAGCTGTCCGTTTGAGA-3'
AGATTTTTTTTGATACTGTGGCGGTCTGTATTTCCCAGAACCTTGAACTTTTTAGACGGAACCTTATATT
CATCAGTGATCACCGCCCATCCGACGCTATTTGTGCCGATAGCTAAGCCTATTGAGTATTTCTTATCCAT
TGCATTGGATTGGAAGTACAGGTTTTCCTCGATCCCGAGGTTGTTGTTATTGTTATTGTTGTTGTTGTTC
GAGCTCGAATTAGTCTGCGCGTCTTTCAGGGCTTCATCGACAGTCTGACGACCGCTGGCGGCGTTGATCA
CCGCAGTACGCACGGCATACCAGAAAGCGGACATCTGCGGGATGTTCGGCATGATTTCACCTTTCTGGGC
GTTTTCCATAGTGGCGGCAATACGTGGATCTTTCGCCAACTCTTCCTCGTAAGACTTCAGCGCTACGGCA
CCCAGCGGTTTGTCTTTATTAACCGCTTCCAGACCTTCATCAGTCAGCAGATAGTTTTCGAGGAACTCTT
TTGCCAGCTCTTTGTTCGGACTGGCGGCGTTAATACCTGCGCTCAGCACGCCAACGAACGGTTTGGATGG
TTGACCCTTGAAGGTCGGCAGTACCGTTACACCATAATTCACTTTGCTGGTGTCGATGTTGGACCATGCC
CACGGGCCGTTGATGGTCATCGCTGTTTCGCCTTTATTAAAGGCAGCTTC
