>Addgene plasmid #71821 | pCR1003 | addgene partial sequence | sequence record 134070 | dCas9-R1 5'-TTTCAACCAATTGGCGTTTG-3'
TTCAGCTTTCGTTAAATTATCAAACTTACGTTGAGTGATTAACTTGGCGTTTAGAAGTTGTCTCCAATAG
TTTTTCATCTTTTTGACTACTTCTTCACTTGGAACGTTATCCGATTTACCACGATTTTTATCAGAACGCG
TTAAGACCTTATTGTCTATTGAATCGTCTTTAAGGAAACTTTGTGGAACAATGGCATCGACATCATAATC
ACTTAAACGATTAATATCTAATTCTTGGTCCACATACATGTCTCTTCCATTTTGGAGATAATAGAGATAG
AGCTTTTCATTTTGCAATTGAGTATTTTCAACAGGATGCTCTTTAAGAATCTGACTTCCTAATTCTTTGA
TACCTTCTTCGATTCGTTTCATACGCTCTCGCGAATTTTTCTGGCCCTTTTGAGTTGTCTGATTTTCACG
TGCCATTTCAATAACGATATTTTCTGGCTTATGCCGCCCCATTACTTTGACCAATTCATCAACAACTTTT
ACAGTCTGTAAAATACCTTTTTTAATAGCAGGGCTACCAGCTAAATTTGCAATATGTTCATGTAAACTAT
CGCCTTGTCCAGACACTTGTGCTTTTTGAATGTCTTCTTTAAATGTCAAACTATCATCATGGATCAGCTG
CATAAAATTGCGATTGGCAAAACCATCTGATTTCAAAAAATCTAATATTGTTTTGCCAGATTGCTTATCC
CTAATACCATTAATCAATTTTCGAGACAAACGTCCCCAACCAGTATAACG
